>Addgene plasmid #190110 | Marathon-RT pentamutant for Split-PE (pEH107) | addgene full sequence | sequence record 370606 | Addgene NGS Result
TACGCGTTGACATTGATTATTGACTAGTTATTAATAGTAATCAATTACGGGGTCATTAGTTCATAGCCCA
TATATGGAGTTCCGCGTTACATAACTTACGGTAAATGGCCCGCCTGGCTGACCGCCCAACGACCCCCGCC
CATTGACGTCAATAATGACGTATGTTCCCATAGTAACGCCAATAGGGACTTTCCATTGACGTCAATGGGT
GGAGTATTTACGGTAAACTGCCCACTTGGCAGTACATCAAGTGTATCATATGCCAAGTACGCCCCCTATT
GACGTCAATGACGGTAAATGGCCCGCCTGGCATTATGCCCAGTACATGACCTTATGGGACTTTCCTACTT
GGCAGTACATCTACGTATTAGTCATCGCTATTACCATGGTGATGCGGTTTTGGCAGTACATCAATGGGCG
TGGATAGCGGTTTGACTCACGGGGATTTCCAAGTCTCCACCCCATTGACGTCAATGGGAGTTTGTTTTGG
CACCAAAATCAACGGGACTTTCCAAAATGTCGTAACAACTCCGCCCCATTGACGCAAATGGGCGGTAGGC
GTGTACGGTGGGAGGTCTATATAAGCAGAGCTGGTTTAGTGAACCGTCAGATCCGCTAGAGATCCGCGGC
CGCTAATACGACTCACTATAGGGAGAGCCGCCACCATGAAACGGACAGCCGACGGAAGCGAGTTCGAGTC
ACCAAAGAAGAAGCGGAAAGTCGACACCAGCAATCTGATGGAACAGATCCTGAGCAGCCGGAACCTGAAC
CGGGCCTACCTGCAGGTGGTGAGACGGAAAGGCGCTGAAGGCGTTGATGGCATGAAGTACACCGAGCTGA
AGGAGCATCTGGCCAAGAACGGCGAGACAATCAAGGGCCAGCTGAGAACCAGAAAGTATAAGCCTCAGCC
AGCTAGACGGGTGGAAATCCCCAAGCCCCGGGGCGGAGTGCGGAACCTGGGAGTGCCAACAGTCACAGAC
CGGTTCATCCAGCAGGCTATCGCCCAAGTGCTGACCCCTATCTACGAGGAACAGTTTCACGACCACTCTT
ACGGCTTCCGGCCCAAGAGATGCGCCCAGCAAGCCATCCTGACAGCCCTGAACATCATGAACGATGGTAA
TGACTGGATCGTGGACATCGACCTGGAAAAGTTTTTCGATACCGTGAATCACGATAAGCTGATGACGCTG
ATTGGCAGAACCATCAAGGACGGCGACGTGATCTCTATTGTGCGCAAGTACCTCGTGTCCGGCATCATGA
TCGATGACGAGTACGAAGATAGCATCGTGGGAACACCTCAGGGCGGCCGGCTGTCTCCTCTGCTGGCCAA
CATCATGCTGAACGAGCTGGATAAGGAGATGGAAAAAAGGGGCCTGAACTTCGTGCGGTACGCCGACGAC
TGCATCATCATGGTCGGCTCCGAGATGAGCGCCAACAGAGTCATGCGGAACATCAGCAGATTCATCGAAG
AGAAGCTGGGCCTGAAAGTGAACATGACCAAGTCCAAGGTGGACAGACCTAGCGGACTGAAGTACTTGGG
CTTTGGCTTCTACTTCGACCCCAGAGCCCACCAGTTCAAGGCCAAGCCTCACGCCAAGAGCGTGGCTAAG
TTCAAAAAGAGAATGAAAGAGCTGACCTGTAGAAGCTGGGGCGTGTCTAACAGCTACAAGGTGGAAAAAC
TGAATCAACTGATCAGAGGCTGGATCAACTACTTCAAGATCGGCAGCATGAAGACCCTGTGTAAAGAGCT
GGACAGCAGAATCAGGTACAGACTGCGGATGTGCATCTGGAAGCAGTGGAAAACCCCTCAGAACCAGGAG
AAAAACCTGGTCAAGCTTGGAATTGACAGAAATACCGCCAGAAGAGTGGCCTATACAGGCAAGCGAATCG
CCTACGTGTGCAACAAGGGCGCCGTGAACGTGGCTATCAGCAACAAGCGGCTGGCCAGCTTCGGCCTGAT
CTCTATGCTGGACTACTACATCGAGAAGTGCGTGACCTGCTCTGGCGGCTCAAAAAGAACCGCCGACGGC
AGCGAATTCGAGCCCAAGAAGAAGAGGAAAGTCTAACCGGTCATCATCACCATCACCATTGAGTTTAAAC
CCGCTGATCAGCCTCGACTGTGCCTTCTAGTTGCCAGCCATCTGTTGTTTGCCCCTCCCCCGTGCCTTCC
TTGACCCTGGAAGGTGCCACTCCCACTGTCCTTTCCTAATAAAATGAGAAAATTGCATCGCATTGTCTGA
GTAGGTGTCATTCTATTCTGGGGGGTGGGGTGGGGCAGGACAGCAAGGGGGAGGATTGGGAAGACAATAG
CAGGCATGCTGGGGATGCGGTGGGCTCTATGGCTTCTGAGGCGGAAAGAACCAGCTGGGGCTCGATACCG
TCGACCTCTAGCTAGAGCTTGGCGTAATCATGGTCATAGCTGTTTCCTGTGTGAAATTGTTATCCGCTCA
CAATTCCACACAACATACGAGCCGGAAGCATAAAGTGTAAAGCCTAGGGTGCCTAATGAGTGAGCTAACT
CACATTAATTGCGTTGCGCTCACTGCCCGCTTTCCAGTCGGGAAACCTGTCGTGCCAGCTGCATTAATGA
ATCGGCCAACGCGCGGGGAGAGGCGGTTTGCGTATTGGGCGCTCTTCCGCTTCCTCGCTCACTGACTCGC
TGCGCTCGGTCGTTCGGCTGCGGCGAGCGGTATCAGCTCACTCAAAGGCGGTAATACGGTTATCCACAGA
ATCAGGGGATAACGCAGGAAAGAACATGTGAGCAAAAGGCCAGCAAAAGGCCAGGAACCGTAAAAAGGCC
GCGTTGCTGGCGTTTTTCCATAGGCTCCGCCCCCCTGACGAGCATCACAAAAATCGACGCTCAAGTCAGA
GGTGGCGAAACCCGACAGGACTATAAAGATACCAGGCGTTTCCCCCTGGAAGCTCCCTCGTGCGCTCTCC
TGTTCCGACCCTGCCGCTTACCGGATACCTGTCCGCCTTTCTCCCTTCGGGAAGCGTGGCGCTTTCTCAT
AGCTCACGCTGTAGGTATCTCAGTTCGGTGTAGGTCGTTCGCTCCAAGCTGGGCTGTGTGCACGAACCCC
CCGTTCAGCCCGACCGCTGCGCCTTATCCGGTAACTATCGTCTTGAGTCCAACCCGGTAAGACACGACTT
ATCGCCACTGGCAGCAGCCACTGGTAACAGGATTAGCAGAGCGAGGTATGTAGGCGGTGCTACAGAGTTC
TTGAAGTGGTGGCCTAACTACGGCTACACTAGAAGAACAGTATTTGGTATCTGCGCTCTGCTGAAGCCAG
TTACCTTCGGAAAAAGAGTTGGTAGCTCTTGATCCGGCAAACAAACCACCGCTGGTAGCGGTGGTTTTTT
TGTTTGCAAGCAGCAGATTACGCGCAGAAAAAAAGGATCTCAAGAAGATCCTTTGATCTTTTCTACGGGG
TCTGACACTCAGTGGAACGAAAACTCACGTTAAGGGATTTTGGTCATGAGATTATCAAAAAGGATCTTCA
CCTAGATCCTTTTAAATTAAAAATGAAGTTTTAAATCAATCTAAAGTATATATGAGTAAACTTGGTCTGA
CAGTTACCAATGCTTAATCAGTGAGGCACCTATCTCAGCGATCTGTCTATTTCGTTCATCCATAGTTGCC
TGACTCCCCGTCGTGTAGATAACTACGATACGGGAGGGCTTACCATCTGGCCCCAGTGCTGCAATGATAC
CGCGAGACCCACGCTCACCGGCTCCAGATTTATCAGCAATAAACCAGCCAGCCGGAAGGGCCGAGCGCAG
AAGTGGTCCTGCAACTTTATCCGCCTCCATCCAGTCTATTAATTGTTGCCGGGAAGCTAGAGTAAGTAGT
TCGCCAGTTAATAGTTTGCGCAACGTTGTTGCCATTGCTACAGGCATCGTGGTGTCACGCTCGTCGTTTG
GTATGGCTTCATTCAGCTCCGGTTCCCAACGATCAAGGCGAGTTACATGATCCCCCATGTTGTGCAAAAA
AGCGGTTAGCTCCTTCGGTCCTCCGATCGTTGTCAGAAGTAAGTTGGCCGCAGTGTTATCACTCATGGTT
ATGGCAGCACTGCATAATTCTCTTACTGTCATGCCATCCGTAAGATGCTTTTCTGTGACTGGTGAGTACT
CAACCAAGTCATTCTGAGAATAGTGTATGCGGCGACCGAGTTGCTCTTGCCCGGCGTCAATACGGGATAA
TACCGCGCCACATAGCAGAACTTTAAAAGTGCTCATCATTGGAAAACGTTCTTCGGGGCGAAAACTCTCA
AGGATCTTACCGCTGTTGAGATCCAGTTCGATGTAACCCACTCGTGCACCCAACTGATCTTCAGCATCTT
TTACTTTCACCAGCGTTTCTGGGTGAGCAAAAACAGGAAGGCAAAATGCCGCAAAAAAGGGAATAAGGGC
GACACGGAAATGTTGAATACTCATACTCTTCCTTTTTCAATATTATTGAAGCATTTATCAGGGTTATTGT
CTCATGAGCGGATACATATTTGAATGTATTTAGAAAAATAAACAAATAGGGGTTCCGCGCACATTTCCCC
GAAAAGTGCCACCTGACGTCGACGGATCGGGAGATCGATCTCCCGATCCCCTAGGGTCTACTCTCAGTAC
AATCTGCTCTGATGCCGCATAGTTAAGCCAGTATCTGCTCCCTGCTTGTGTGTTGGAGGTCGCTGAGTAG
TGCGCGAGCAAAATTTAAGCTACAACAAGGCAAGGCTTGACCGACAATTGCATGAAGAATCTGCTTAGGG
TTAGGCGTTTTGCGCTGCTTCGCGATGTACGGGCCAGATA
Features (pLannotate 1.2.2; 14 found; start..end, strand, type, name):
      9..388     +  enhancer       CMV enhancer: human cytomegalovirus immediate early enhancer
    389..592     +  promoter       CMV promoter: human cytomegalovirus (CMV) immediate early promoter
    634..652     +  promoter       T7 promoter: promoter for bacteriophage T7 RNA polymerase
   2118..2342    +  polyA_signal   bGH poly(A) signal: bovine growth hormone polyadenylation signal
   2346..2367    +  promoter       SV40 promoter (fragment): SV40 enhancer and early promoter
   2372..2388    +  misc_feature   MCS (fragment): pBluescript multiple cloning site
   2437..2453    -  protein_bind   lac operator: The lac repressor binds to the lac operator to inhibit transcription in E. coli. This inhibition can be relieved by adding lactose or isopropyl-β-D-thiogalactopyranoside (IPTG). lac repressor encoded by lacI
   2461..2491    -  promoter       lac promoter: promoter for the E. coli lac operon
   2506..2527    -  protein_bind   CAP binding site: CAP binding activates transcription in the presence of cAMP. E. coli catabolite activator protein
   2540..2632    -  CDS            lacI (fragment): lac repressor; lacI; The lac repressor binds to the lac operator to inhibit transcription in E. coli. This inhibition can be relieved by adding lactose or isopropyl-β-D-thiogalactopyranoside (IPTG).
   2815..3403    -  rep_origin     ori: high-copy-number ColE1/pMB1/pBR322/pUC origin of replication
   3574..4434    -  CDS            AmpR: β-lactamase; bla; confers resistance to ampicillin, carbenicillin, and related antibiotics
   4435..4539    -  promoter       AmpR promoter: bla
   4610..4654    -  misc_feature   bom (fragment): basis of mobility region from pBR322
