[The description below was written by a language model from this plasmid's Addgene catalogue record and pLannotate feature annotations shown in this document.]
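Description:
Marathon-RT pentamutant for Split-PE (pEH107) is a 4.8 kb mammalian expression plasmid built on the pCMV-T7 backbone. It is propagated in E. coli as a high-copy plasmid through a ColE1/pUC-type origin of replication and selected with ampicillin via the β-lactamase (AmpR) gene and its native promoter. The remaining bacterial annotations (lac promoter and operator, CAP binding site, short lacI, SV40 promoter, MCS and bom fragments) are backbone remnants rather than functional parts of the payload, and no mammalian selection marker is annotated.

The payload is a synthetic coding sequence for Marathon-RT, a compact reverse transcriptase, carrying five substitutions (D14R, N26R, D74R, N116K, N197R) and flanked at both the N and C termini by bipartite nuclear localization signals that direct the protein to the nucleus. The automated feature table does not annotate this open reading frame, but it leaves an unannotated gap between the T7 promoter and the bGH polyadenylation signal, which is where the insert would be expected to sit. Transcription in mammalian cells is driven by the human cytomegalovirus immediate early enhancer and promoter and terminated by the bGH poly(A) signal. The T7 promoter just upstream of the insert would additionally allow in vitro transcription of the mRNA.

As its name indicates, the construct is intended for "Split-PE" prime editing, in which the reverse transcriptase is expressed as a separate, untethered protein rather than fused to the Cas9 nickase. It would therefore presumably be co-delivered with constructs supplying the nickase and the prime editing guide RNA, neither of which this plasmid encodes.
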