Addgene plasmid #190110: Marathon-RT pentamutant for Split-PE (pEH107)
Purpose: Expresses Marathon-RT pentamutant (D14R-N26R-D74R-N116K-N197R)
Depositing lab: Keith Joung. Depositing organization: Massachusetts General Hospital. Publication: Engineered CRISPR prime editors with compact, untethered reverse transcriptases. Grunewald J, Miller BR, Szalay RN, Cabeceiras PK, Woodilla CJ, Holtz EJB, Petri K, Joung JK. Nat Biotechnol. 2023 Mar;41(3):337-343. doi: 10.1038/s41587-022-01473-1. Epub 2022 Sep 26. PubMed 36163548.
Backbone
  Vector backbone: pCMV-T7, Addgene #132775
  Vector type: Mammalian Expression
Growth in bacteria
  Bacterial resistance: Ampicillin, 100 μg/mL
  Growth temperature: 37°C
  Growth strain: DH5alpha
  Copy number: High Copy
Gene/Insert
  Gene/Insert name: Marathon-RT
  Species: Synthetic
  Mutation: D14R, N26R, D74R, N116K, N197R
  Promoter: CMV
  Tag / fusion protein: bpNLS (N terminal on insert); bpNLS (C terminal on insert)
  Cloning method: Gibson Cloning
Terms and licenses: Academic/Nonprofit Terms; Industry Terms: Not Available to Industry
How to cite: Marathon-RT pentamutant for Split-PE (pEH107) was a gift from Keith Joung (Addgene plasmid # 190110 ; http://n2t.net/addgene:190110 ; RRID:Addgene_190110)
